>Addgene plasmid #46171 | pET15b/GgVcl 1-1066 (full length) | depositor full sequence | sequence record 65061 | pET15b/GgVcl 1-1066 (full length) sequence 8909 bps
TTCTTGAAGACGAAAGGGCCTCGTGATACGCCTATTTTTATAGGTTAATGTCATGATAATAATGGTTTCT
TAGACGTCAGGTGGCACTTTTCGGGGAAATGTGCGCGGAACCCCTATTTGTTTATTTTTCTAAATACATT
CAAATATGTATCCGCTCATGAGACAATAACCCTGATAAATGCTTCAATAATATTGAAAAAGGAAGAGTAT
GAGTATTCAACATTTCCGTGTCGCCCTTATTCCCTTTTTTGCGGCATTTTGCCTTCCTGTTTTTGCTCAC
CCAGAAACGCTGGTGAAAGTAAAAGATGCTGAAGATCAGTTGGGTGCACGAGTGGGTTACATCGAACTGG
ATCTCAACAGCGGTAAGATCCTTGAGAGTTTTCGCCCCGAAGAACGTTTTCCAATGATGAGCACTTTTAA
AGTTCTGCTATGTGGCGCGGTATTATCCCGTGTTGACGCCGGGCAAGAGCAACTCGGTCGCCGCATACAC
TATTCTCAGAATGACTTGGTTGAGTACTCACCAGTCACAGAAAAGCATCTTACGGATGGCATGACAGTAA
GAGAATTATGCAGTGCTGCCATAACCATGAGTGATAACACTGCGGCCAACTTACTTCTGACAACGATCGG
AGGACCGAAGGAGCTAACCGCTTTTTTGCACAACATGGGGGATCATGTAACTCGCCTTGATCGTTGGGAA
CCGGAGCTGAATGAAGCCATACCAAACGACGAGCGTGACACCACGATGCCTGCAGCAATGGCAACAACGT
TGCGCAAACTATTAACTGGCGAACTACTTACTCTAGCTTCCCGGCAACAATTAATAGACTGGATGGAGGC
GGATAAAGTTGCAGGACCACTTCTGCGCTCGGCCCTTCCGGCTGGCTGGTTTATTGCTGATAAATCTGGA
GCCGGTGAGCGTGGGTCTCGCGGTATCATTGCAGCACTGGGGCCAGATGGTAAGCCCTCCCGTATCGTAG
TTATCTACACGACGGGGAGTCAGGCAACTATGGATGAACGAAATAGACAGATCGCTGAGATAGGTGCCTC
ACTGATTAAGCATTGGTAACTGTCAGACCAAGTTTACTCATATATACTTTAGATTGATTTAAAACTTCAT
TTTTAATTTAAAAGGATCTAGGTGAAGATCCTTTTTGATAATCTCATGACCAAAATCCCTTAACGTGAGT
TTTCGTTCCACTGAGCGTCAGACCCCGTAGAAAAGATCAAAGGATCTTCTTGAGATCCTTTTTTTCTGCG
CGTAATCTGCTGCTTGCAAACAAAAAAACCACCGCTACCAGCGGTGGTTTGTTTGCCGGATCAAGAGCTA
CCAACTCTTTTTCCGAAGGTAACTGGCTTCAGCAGAGCGCAGATACCAAATACTGTCCTTCTAGTGTAGC
CGTAGTTAGGCCACCACTTCAAGAACTCTGTAGCACCGCCTACATACCTCGCTCTGCTAATCCTGTTACC
AGTGGCTGCTGCCAGTGGCGATAAGTCGTGTCTTACCGGGTTGGACTCAAGACGATAGTTACCGGATAAG
GCGCAGCGGTCGGGCTGAACGGGGGGTTCGTGCACACAGCCCAGCTTGGAGCGAACGACCTACACCGAAC
TGAGATACCTACAGCGTGAGCTATGAGAAAGCGCCACGCTTCCCGAAGGGAGAAAGGCGGACAGGTATCC
GGTAAGCGGCAGGGTCGGAACAGGAGAGCGCACGAGGGAGCTTCCAGGGGGAAACGCCTGGTATCTTTAT
AGTCCTGTCGGGTTTCGCCACCTCTGACTTGAGCGTCGATTTTTGTGATGCTCGTCAGGGGGGCGGAGCC
TATGGAAAAACGCCAGCAACGCGGCCTTTTTACGGTTCCTGGCCTTTTGCTGGCCTTTTGCTCACATGTT
CTTTCCTGCGTTATCCCCTGATTCTGTGGATAACCGTATTACCGCCTTTGAGTGAGCTGATACCGCTCGC
CGCAGCCGAACGACCGAGCGCAGCGAGTCAGTGAGCGAGGAAGCGGAAGAGCGCCTGATGCGGTATTTTC
TCCTTACGCATCTGTGCGGTATTTCACACCGCATATATGGTGCACTCTCAGTACAATCTGCTCTGATGCC
GCATAGTTAAGCCAGTATACACTCCGCTATCGCTACGTGACTGGGTCATGGCTGCGCCCCGACACCCGCC
AACACCCGCTGACGCGCCCTGACGGGCTTGTCTGCTCCCGGCATCCGCTTACAGACAAGCTGTGACCGTC
TCCGGGAGCTGCATGTGTCAGAGGTTTTCACCGTCATCACCGAAACGCGCGAGGCAGCTGCGGTAAAGCT
CATCAGCGTGGTCGTGAAGCGATTCACAGATGTCTGCCTGTTCATCCGCGTCCAGCTCGTTGAGTTTCTC
CAGAAGCGTTAATGTCTGGCTTCTGATAAAGCGGGCCATGTTAAGGGCGGTTTTTTCCTGTTTGGTCACT
GATGCCTCCGTGTAAGGGGGATTTCTGTTCATGGGGGTAATGATACCGATGAAACGAGAGAGGATGCTCA
CGATACGGGTTACTGATGATGAACATGCCCGGTTACTGGAACGTTGTGAGGGTAAACAACTGGCGGTATG
GATGCGGCGGGACCAGAGAAAAATCACTCAGGGTCAATGCCAGCGCTTCGTTAATACAGATGTAGGTGTT
CCACAGGGTAGCCAGCAGCATCCTGCGATGCAGATCCGGAACATAATGGTGCAGGGCGCTGACTTCCGCG
TTTCCAGACTTTACGAAACACGGAAACCGAAGACCATTCATGTTGTTGCTCAGGTCGCAGACGTTTTGCA
GCAGCAGTCGCTTCACGTTCGCTCGCGTATCGGTGATTCATTCTGCTAACCAGTAAGGCAACCCCGCCAG
CCTAGCCGGGTCCTCAACGACAGGAGCACGATCATGCGCACCCGTGGCCAGGACCCAACGCTGCCCGAGA
TGCGCCGCGTGCGGCTGCTGGAGATGGCGGACGCGATGGATATGTTCTGCCAAGGGTTGGTTTGCGCATT
CACAGTTCTCCGCAAGAATTGATTGGCTCCAATTCTTGGAGTGGTGAATCCGTTAGCGAGGTGCCGCCGG
CTTCCATTCAGGTCGAGGTGGCCCGGCTCCATGCACCGCGACGCAACGCGGGGAGGCAGACAAGGTATAG
GGCGGCGCCTACAATCCATGCCAACCCGTTCCATGTGCTCGCCGAGGCGGCATAAATCGCCGTGACGATC
AGCGGTCCAGTGATCGAAGTTAGGCTGGTAAGAGCCGCGAGCGATCCTTGAAGCTGTCCCTGATGGTCGT
CATCTACCTGCCTGGACAGCATGGCCTGCAACGCGGGCATCCCGATGCCGCCGGAAGCGAGAAGAATCAT
AATGGGGAAGGCCATCCAGCCTCGCGTCGCGAACGCCAGCAAGACGTAGCCCAGCGCGTCGGCCGCCATG
CCGGCGATAATGGCCTGCTTCTCGCCGAAACGTTTGGTGGCGGGACCAGTGACGAAGGCTTGAGCGAGGG
CGTGCAAGATTCCGAATACCGCAAGCGACAGGCCGATCATCGTCGCGCTCCAGCGAAAGCGGTCCTCGCC
GAAAATGACCCAGAGCGCTGCCGGCACCTGTCCTACGAGTTGCATGATAAAGAAGACAGTCATAAGTGCG
GCGACGATAGTCATGCCCCGCGCCCACCGGAAGGAGCTGACTGGGTTGAAGGCTCTCAAGGGCATCGGTC
GAGATCCCGGTGCCTAATGAGTGAGCTAACTTACATTAATTGCGTTGCGCTCACTGCCCGCTTTCCAGTC
GGGAAACCTGTCGTGCCAGCTGCATTAATGAATCGGCCAACGCGCGGGGAGAGGCGGTTTGCGTATTGGG
CGCCAGGGTGGTTTTTCTTTTCACCAGTGAGACGGGCAACAGCTGATTGCCCTTCACCGCCTGGCCCTGA
GAGAGTTGCAGCAAGCGGTCCACGCTGGTTTGCCCCAGCAGGCGAAAATCCTGTTTGATGGTGGTTAACG
GCGGGATATAACATGAGCTGTCTTCGGTATCGTCGTATCCCACTACCGAGATATCCGCACCAACGCGCAG
CCCGGACTCGGTAATGGCGCGCATTGCGCCCAGCGCCATCTGATCGTTGGCAACCAGCATCGCAGTGGGA
ACGATGCCCTCATTCAGCATTTGCATGGTTTGTTGAAAACCGGACATGGCACTCCAGTCGCCTTCCCGTT
CCGCTATCGGCTGAATTTGATTGCGAGTGAGATATTTATGCCAGCCAGCCAGACGCAGACGCGCCGAGAC
AGAACTTAATGGGCCCGCTAACAGCGCGATTTGCTGGTGACCCAATGCGACCAGATGCTCCACGCCCAGT
CGCGTACCGTCTTCATGGGAGAAAATAATACTGTTGATGGGTGTCTGGTCAGAGACATCAAGAAATAACG
CCGGAACATTAGTGCAGGCAGCTTCCACAGCAATGGCATCCTGGTCATCCAGCGGATAGTTAATGATCAG
CCCACTGACGCGTTGCGCGAGAAGATTGTGCACCGCCGCTTTACAGGCTTCGACGCCGCTTCGTTCTACC
ATCGACACCACCACGCTGGCACCCAGTTGATCGGCGCGAGATTTAATCGCCGCGACAATTTGCGACGGCG
CGTGCAGGGCCAGACTGGAGGTGGCAACGCCAATCAGCAACGACTGTTTGCCCGCCAGTTGTTGTGCCAC
GCGGTTGGGAATGTAATTCAGCTCCGCCATCGCCGCTTCCACTTTTTCCCGCGTTTTCGCAGAAACGTGG
CTGGCCTGGTTCACCACGCGGGAAACGGTCTGATAAGAGACACCGGCATACTCTGCGACATCGTATAACG
TTACTGGTTTCACATTCACCACCCTGAATTGACTCTCTTCCGGGCGCTATCATGCCATACCGCGAAAGGT
TTTGCGCCATTCGATGGTGTCCGGGATCTCGACGCTCTCCCTTATGCGACTCCTGCATTAGGAAGCAGCC
CAGTAGTAGGTTGAGGCCGTTGAGCACCGCCGCCGCAAGGAATGGTGCATGCAAGGAGATGGCGCCCAAC
AGTCCCCCGGCCACGGGGCCTGCCACCATACCCACGCCGAAACAAGCGCTCATGAGCCCGAAGTGGCGAG
CCCGATCTTCCCCATCGGTGATGTCGGCGATATAGGCGCCAGCAACCGCACCTGTGGCGCCGGTGATGCC
GGCCACGATGCGTCCGGCGTAGAGGATCGAGATCTCGATCCCGCGAAATTAATACGACTCACTATAGGGG
AATTGTGAGCGGATAACAATTCCCCTCTAGAAATAATTTTGTTTAACTTTAAGAAGGAGATATACCATGG
GCAGCAGCCATCATCATCATCATCACAGCAGCGGCCTGGTGCCGCGCGGCAGCCATATGATGCCCGTCTT
CCACACGCGCACCATCGAGAGCATCTTGGAGCCCGTGGCTCAGCAGATCTCCCACCTGGTCATCATGCAC
GAGGAGGGGGAGGTAGACGGCAAGGCCATCCCGGACCTCACCGCCCCCGTGTCGGCCGTGCAGGCCGCTG
TCAGCAACCTGGTGCGGGTTGGAAAAGAAACTGTGCAGACAACAGAAGACCAGATCTTGAAAAGGGATAT
GCCACCAGCATTCATCAAAGTAGAGAATGCCTGCACCAAGCTCGTTCGAGCAGCCCAGATGCTGCAAGCA
GATCCTTATTCAGTACCAGCTCGTGACTACCTAATTGATGGATCAAGAGGCATCCTTTCTGGAACATCAG
ACTTACTTCTGACATTTGATGAAGCGGAGGTCCGTAAAATCATCCGTGTCTGCAAAGGAATATTGGAATA
TCTGACTGTGGCAGAAGTAGTAGAGACTATGGAGGATTTGGTGACATATACAAAGAATCTAGGGCCAGGA
ATGACAAAGATGGCGAAAATGATCGATGAGAGACAACAGGAATTAACTCATCAGGAACATAGGGTTATGC
TGGTGAACTCCATGAATACTGTGAAGGAGCTATTGCCTGTACTTATTTCAGCTATGAAGATCTTTGTAAC
CACAAAAAACACTAAAAGCCAGGGAATAGAAGAGGCCTTGAAAAATCGCAATTTCACAGTAGAGAAAATG
AGTGCTGAGATAAATGAAATAATCCGTGTATTACAACTCACTTCCTGGGATGAAGATGCCTGGGCCAGCA
AGGACACTGAAGCCATGAAAAGAGCTTTAGCCCTAATAGATTCAAAGATGAACCAGGCAAAAGGCTGGCT
GAGAGATCCAAACGCACCTCCAGGGGATGCTGGTGAGCAAGCAATAAGGCAGATCCTTGATGAAGCTGGA
AAAGCAGGAGAATTGTGTGCAGGCAAAGAACGCAGGGAGATTCTGGGAACATGCAAAACTTTGGGCCAAA
TGACTGATCAACTTGCTGATCTCCGAGCTAGAGGACAGGGTGCTACACCGATGGCAATGCAGAAGGCACA
GCAGGTGTCACAAGGCCTGGATTTGCTCACTGCAAAAGTGGAGAATGCAGCCCGGAAATTGGAGGCCATG
ACAAACTCTAAGCAGGCTATTGCAAAGAAGATTGATGCTGCTCAGAACTGGCTTGCGGATCCCAACGGCG
GAAGTGAAGGAGAAGAACACATTCGAGGAATTATGTCTGAAGCAAGGAAAGTTGCAGAATTGTGTGAGGA
GCCTAAAGAAAGAGATGATATCCTTCGCTCCTTGGGGGAAATCTCTGCTCTGACAGCTAAGCTGTCAGAT
CTGCGACGACATGGGAAAGGCGACTCTCCTGAGGCCCGTGCATTGGCCAAGCAAATAGCTACATCACTTC
AGAACTTACAGTCCAAAACAAACAGAGCTGTAGCAAATACTAGGCCAGTTAAAGCTGCTGTCCATTTGGA
GGGCAAGATTGAGCAAGCCCAGAGGTGGATAGATAATCCTACAGTTGATGATCGGGGAGTAGGCCAGGCA
GCAATTCGGGGTTTGGTTGCAGAAGGTCGTCGTCTAGCCAATGTCATGATGGGACCTTATCGTCAGGACC
TGCTTGCCAAATGTGACCGTGTAGACCAGCTGGCTGCTCAGCTTGCTGACCTTGCAGCAAGAGGGGAAGG
AGAGTCTCCTCAGGCTAGGGCAATTGCTGCTCAGCTTCAGGACTCCCTGAAGGATCTCAAAGCACGGATG
CAAGAAGCAATGACCCAGGAGGTGTCTGATGTTTTCAGTGACACTACAACCCCTATTAAGTTGTTAGCAG
TAGCAGCCACTGCTCCTTCTGATACTCCCAATAGAGAAGAGGTGTTTGAAGAAAGAGCAGCAAATTTTGA
AAACCATGCTGCTAGACTGGGAGCAACAGCAGAAAAAGCAGCTGCAGTTGGAACTGCTAATAAAACTACT
GTGGAAGGCATTCAGGCAACAGTCAAATCTGCAAGGGAGCTTACACCACAGGTAGTATCGGCTGCTCGAA
TCCTCCTGAGAAATCCTGGAAATCAAGCTGCTTATGAGCATTTTGAGACAATGAAAAACCAATGGATTGA
TAATGTAGAAAAGATGACAGGGCTGGTGGATGAGGCCATCGATACCAAGTCTCTGTTGGATGCATCAGAA
GAGGCTATTAAGAAGGATCTTGATAAATGCAAAGTTGCAATGGCCAATATGCAACCTCAGATGCTGGTAG
CTGGAGCCACCAGCATTGCTAGACGAGCGAACCGCATCCTGCTTGTGGCAAAACGGGAGGTTGAAAATTC
AGAAGACCCTAAATTCAGGGAGGCTGTTAAAGCAGCTTCTGATGAGCTGAGCAAAACCATATCACCGATG
GTAATGGATGCTAAAGCTGTAGCAGGAAATATCTCTGATCCTGGTTTGCAGAAGAGTTTCTTGGATTCTG
GATACAGGATTCTGGGAGCTGTGGCCAAAGTCAGAGAAGCCTTTCAGCCTCAGGAGCCAGACTTTCCCCC
TCCTCCTCCTGACCTAGAGCATCTCCATCTGACTGATGAGCTTGCTCCTCCAAAACCACCACTTCCAGAA
GGTGAGGTTCCCCCACCCAGACCACCACCCCCTGAAGAAAAAGATGAGGAGTTCCCAGAGCAGAAAGCAG
GAGAAGCTATTAATCAGCCCATGATGATGGCTGCTAGGCAGTTGCATGACGAGGCTCGGAAATGGTCTAG
CAAGGGTAACGACATCATTGCTGCTGCTAAACGAATGGCGCTGCTCATGGCTGAGATGTCACGCCTGGTG
CGAGGAGGCAGCGGAAACAAGCGTGCCCTCATCCAGTGTGCAAAAGATATTGCTAAGGCATCGGATGAAG
TCACTCGATTGGCCAAAGAGGTGGCCAAGCAATGTACTGATAAACGCATTAGAACAAACCTCTTACAGGT
CTGTGAGCGAATCCCAACCATCAGCACGCAGCTCAAAATTCTTTCCACAGTGAAAGCTACCATGCTGGGC
AGGACTAACATCAGCGATGAAGAATCAGAACAGGCAACTGAGATGTTGGTTCATAACGCCCAGAACCTCA
TGCAGTCTGTGAAGGAAACTGTGAGAGAAGCTGAAGCAGCATCCATTAAGATAAGAACAGATGCCGGATT
CACTCTGCGCTGGGTCAGAAAGACCCCATGGTATCAGTAGCTCGAGGATCCGGCTGCTAACAAAGCCCGA
AAGGAAGCTGAGTTGGCTGCTGCCACCGCTGAGCAATAACTAGCATAACCCCTTGGGGCCTCTAAACGGG
TCTTGAGGGGTTTTTTGCTGAAAGGAGGAACTATATCCGGATATCCCGCAAGAGGCCCGGCAGTACCGGC
ATAACCAAGCCTATGCCTACAGCATCCAGGGTGACGGTGCCGAGGATGACGATGAGCGCATTGTTAGATT
TCATACACGGTGCCTGACTGCGTTAGCAATTTAACTGTGATAAACTACCGCATTAAAGCTTATCGATGAT
AAGCTGTCAAACATGAGAA
Features (pLannotate 1.2.2; 21 found; start..end, strand, type, name):
    104..208     +  promoter       AmpR promoter: bla
    209..1069    +  CDS            AmpR: β-lactamase; bla; confers resistance to ampicillin, carbenicillin, and related antibiotics
   1240..1828    +  rep_origin     ori: high-copy-number ColE1/pMB1/pBR322/pUC origin of replication
   2014..2156    -  misc_feature   bom: basis of mobility region from pBR322
   2258..2449    -  CDS            rop: Rop protein, which maintains plasmids at low copy number; rop
   2466..2846    +  CDS            YPB1_ECOLX: Protein predicted: Swiss-Prot protein existence level 4. From Escherichia coli.
   3088..3712    -  CDS            TcR (fragment): tetracycline efflux protein; tet; confers resistance to tetracycline
   3727..3748    -  protein_bind   CAP binding site: CAP binding activates transcription in the presence of cAMP. E. coli catabolite activator protein
   3761..4843    -  CDS            lacI: lac repressor; lacI; The lac repressor binds to the lac operator to inhibit transcription in E. coli. This inhibition can be relieved by adding lactose or isopropyl-β-D-thiogalactopyranoside (IPTG).
   4844..4921    -  promoter       lacI promoter: lacI
   4929..5208    -  CDS            TcR (fragment): tetracycline efflux protein; tet; confers resistance to tetracycline
   5230..5248    +  promoter       T7 promoter: promoter for bacteriophage T7 RNA polymerase
   5249..5273    +  protein_bind   lac operator: The lac repressor binds to the lac operator to inhibit transcription in E. coli. This inhibition can be relieved by adding lactose or isopropyl-β-D-thiogalactopyranoside (IPTG). lac repressor encoded by lacI
   5288..5310    +  RBS            RBS: efficient ribosome binding site from bacteriophage T7 gene 10 (Olins and Rangwala, 1989)
   5329..5345    +  CDS            capTEV™ (fragment): composite tag for in vivo biotinylation, TEV protease cleavage, and 6xHis tagging
   5356..5373    +  CDS            thrombin site: thrombin recognition and cleavage site
   5380..8577    +  CDS            Vcl: VINC_MOUSE - Experimental evidence at protein level: Swiss-Prot protein existence level 1. Actin filament (F-actin)-binding protein involved in cell- matrix adhesion and cell-cell adhesion. Regulates cell-surface E- cadherin expression and potentiates mechanosensing by the E-cadherin complex. May also play important roles in cell morphology and locomotion (By similarity). From Mus musculus (Mouse).
   8593..8642    +  CDS            SET1 (fragment): solubility-enhancement tag derived from T7 phage gene 10B
   8650..8697    +  terminator     T7 terminator: transcription terminator for bacteriophage T7 RNA polymerase
   8720..8824    -  CDS            TcR (fragment): tetracycline efflux protein; tet; confers resistance to tetracycline
   8872..8900    -  promoter       tet promoter: E. coli promoter for tetracycline efflux protein gene
