[The description below was written by a language model from this plasmid's Addgene catalogue record and pLannotate feature annotations shown in this document.]
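Description:
pET15b/GgVcl 1-1066 (full length) is a bacterial expression plasmid of about 8.9 kb, built on the pET-15b backbone to produce recombinant full-length chicken (Gallus gallus) vinculin, residues 1–1066. It replicates in E. coli from a ColE1/pMB1-type origin and is selected with ampicillin through the β-lactamase gene. The catalogue lists it as high copy, although the annotated backbone retains the pBR322-derived rop gene and bom region, which normally moderate copy number. Scattered fragments of the tetracycline resistance gene and its promoter are non-functional remnants of the pBR322 ancestry.

The roughly 3.2 kb vinculin coding sequence was inserted between the NdeI and XhoI sites, both of which are preserved. This places it downstream of a T7 promoter, a lac operator and the T7 gene 10 ribosome binding site, and upstream of the T7 terminator. A lacI gene carried on the plasmid supplies the repressor. Transcription therefore stays low until it is induced with IPTG in a host that provides T7 RNA polymerase. The backbone adds an N-terminal His tag followed by a thrombin cleavage site, which allows metal-affinity purification and later removal of the tag. The automated annotation calls the His region a "capTEV" fragment, identifies the insert by its mouse vinculin homologue, and flags a short "SET1" fragment after the insert. These are similarity-based labels rather than additional designed elements, and the catalogue entry specifies the chicken gene.

The associated publication concerns the structural basis of vinculin activation at cell adhesion sites, so the plasmid's likely use is preparing purified full-length vinculin for structural and biochemical studies.
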