Addgene plasmid #46171: pET15b/GgVcl 1-1066 (full length)
Depositing lab: Susan Craig. Depositing organization: Johns Hopkins University and School of Medicine. Publication: Structural basis for vinculin activation at sites of cell adhesion. Bakolitsa C, Cohen DM, Bankston LA, Bobkov AA, Cadwell GW, Jennings L, Critchley DR, Craig SW, Liddington RC. Nature. 2004 Jul 29;430(6999):583-6. Epub 2004 Jun 13. 10.1038/nature02610 PubMed 15195105.
Backbone
  Vector backbone: pET-15b
  Backbone manufacturer: EMD
  Backbone size w/o insert (bp): 5700
  Total vector size (bp): 8909
  Vector type: Bacterial Expression
Growth in bacteria
  Bacterial resistance: Ampicillin, 100 μg/mL
  Growth temperature: 37°C
  Growth strain: DH5alpha
  Copy number: High Copy
Gene/Insert
  Gene/Insert name: Vcl (alt name: Vinculin)
  Species: G. gallus (chicken)
  Insert size (bp): 3200
  GenBank ID: NM_205441.1
  Entrez Gene: VCL (a.k.a. VINC1)
  Promoter: T7
  Tag / fusion protein: His (N terminal on backbone)
  Cloning method: Restriction Enzyme; 5′ cloning site NdeI (not destroyed); 3′ cloning site XhoI (not destroyed)
  Sequencing primers: 5′ T7; 3′ T7 terminal
Terms and licenses: Academic/Nonprofit Terms; Industry Terms: Not Available to Industry
How to cite: pET15b/GgVcl 1-1066 (full length) was a gift from Susan Craig (Addgene plasmid # 46171 ; http://n2t.net/addgene:46171 ; RRID:Addgene_46171)
