>Addgene plasmid #46171 | pET15b/GgVcl 1-1066 (full length) | addgene partial sequence | sequence record 66830 | T7 5'-TAATACGACTCACTATAGGG-3'
CCCTCTAGAAATAATTTTGTTTAACTTTAAGAAGGAGATATACCATGGGCAGCAGCCATCATCATCATCA
TCACAGCAGCGGCCTGGTGCCGCGCGGCAGCCATATGATGCCCGTCTTCCACACGCGCACCATCGAGAGC
ATCTTGGAGCCCGTGGCTCAGCAGATCTCCCACCTGGTCATCATGCACGAGGAGGGGGAGGTAGACGGCA
AGGCCATCCCGGACCTCACCGCCCCCGTGTCGGCCGTGCAGGCCGCTGTCAGCAACCTGGTGCGGGTTGG
AAAAGAAACTGTGCAGACAACAGAAGACCAGATCTTGAAAAGGGATATGCCACCAGCATTCATCAAAGTA
GAGAATGCCTGCACCAAGCTCGTTCGAGCAGCCCAGATGCTGCAAGCAGATCCTTATTCAGTACCAGCTC
GTGACTACCTAATTGATGGATCAAGAGGCATCCTTTCTGGAACATCAGACTTACTTCTGACATTTGATGA
AGCGGAGGTCCGTAAAATCATCCGTGTCTGCAAAGGAATATTGGAATATCTGACTGTGGCAGAAGTAGTA
GAGACTATGGAGGATTTGGTGACATATACAAAGAATCTAGGGCCAGGAATGACAAAGATGGCGAAAATGA
TCGATGAGAGACAACAGGAATTAACTCATCAGGAACATAGGGTTATGCTGGTGAACTCCATGAATACTGT
GAAGGAGCTATTGCCTGTACTTATTTCAGCTATGAAGATCTTTGTAACCACAAAAAACACTAAAAGCCAG
GGAATAGAAGAGGCCTTGAAAAATCGCAATTTCACAGTAGAGAAAATGAGTGCTGAGATAAATGAAATAA
TCCGTGTATTACAACTCACTTCCTGGGATGAA
