>Addgene plasmid #46171 | pET15b/GgVcl 1-1066 (full length) | addgene partial sequence | sequence record 66831 | T7term 5'-GCTAGTTATTGCTCAGCGG-3'
CTTTCGGGCTTTGTTAGCAGCCGGATCCTCGAGCTACTGATACCATGGGGTCTTTCTGACCCAGCGCAGA
GTGAATCCGGCATCTGTTCTTATCTTAATGGATGCTGCTTCAGCTTCTCTCACAGTTTCCTTCACAGACT
GCATGAGGTTCTGGGCGTTATGAACCAACATCTCAGTTGCCTGTTCTGATTCTTCATCGCTGATGTTAGT
CCTGCCCAGCATGGTAGCTTTCACTGTGGAAAGAATTTTGAGCTGCGTGCTGATGGTTGGGATTCGCTCA
CAGACCTGTAAGAGGTTTGTTCTAATGCGTTTATCAGTACATTGCTTGGCCACCTCTTTGGCCAATCGAG
TGACTTCATCCGATGCCTTAGCAATATCTTTTGCACACTGGATGAGGGCACGCTTGTTTCCGCTGCCTCC
TCGCACCAGGCGTGACATCTCAGCCATGAGCAGCGCCATTCGTTTAGCAGCAGCAATGATGTCGTTACCC
TTGCTAGACCATTTCCGAGCCTCGTCATGCAACTGCCTAGCAGCCATCATCATGGGCTGATTAATAGCTT
CTCCTGCTTTCTGCTCTGGGAACTCCTCATCTTTTTCTTCAGGGGGTGGTGGTCTGGGTGGGGGAACCTC
ACCTTCTGGAAGTGGTGGTTTTGGAGGAGCAAGCTCATCAGTCAGATGGAGATGCTCTAGGTCAGGAGGA
GGAGGGGGAAAGTCTGGCTCCTGAGGCTGAAAGGCTTCTCTGACTTTGGCCACAGCTCCCAGAATCCTGT
ATCCAGAATCCAAGAAACTCTTCTGCAAACCAGGATCAGAGATATTTCCTGCTACAGCTTTAGCATCCAT
TACCATCGGTGATATGGTTTTGCTCAGCTCATCAGAAGCTGCTTTAACAGCC
